>Addgene plasmid #148610 | pcDNA3.1-MS2-HA-DmRoquin-ILLVtoEEEE_AE | depositor full sequence | sequence record 291058 | Full Sequence
GACGGATCGGGAGATCTCCCGATCCCCTATGGTGCACTCTCAGTACAATCTGCTCTGATGCCGCATAGTT
AAGCCAGTATCTGCTCCCTGCTTGTGTGTTGGAGGTCGCTGAGTAGTGCGCGAGCAAAATTTAAGCTACA
ACAAGGCAAGGCTTGACCGACAATTGCATGAAGAATCTGCTTAGGGTTAGGCGTTTTGCGCTGCTTCGCG
ATGTACGGGCCAGATATACGCGTTGACATTGATTATTGACTAGTTATTAATAGTAATCAATTACGGGGTC
ATTAGTTCATAGCCCATATATGGAGTTCCGCGTTACATAACTTACGGTAAATGGCCCGCCTGGCTGACCG
CCCAACGACCCCCGCCCATTGACGTCAATAATGACGTATGTTCCCATAGTAACGCCAATAGGGACTTTCC
ATTGACGTCAATGGGTGGAGTATTTACGGTAAACTGCCCACTTGGCAGTACATCAAGTGTATCATATGCC
AAGTACGCCCCCTATTGACGTCAATGACGGTAAATGGCCCGCCTGGCATTATGCCCAGTACATGACCTTA
TGGGACTTTCCTACTTGGCAGTACATCTACGTATTAGTCATCGCTATTACCATGGTGATGCGGTTTTGGC
AGTACATCAATGGGCGTGGATAGCGGTTTGACTCACGGGGATTTCCAAGTCTCCACCCCATTGACGTCAA
TGGGAGTTTGTTTTGGCACCAAAATCAACGGGACTTTCCAAAATGTCGTAACAACTCCGCCCCATTGACG
CAAATGGGCGGTAGGCGTGTACGGTGGGAGGTCTATATAAGCAGAGCTCTCTGGCTAACTAGAGAACCCA
CTGCTTACTGGCTTATCGAAATTAATACGACTCACTATAGGGAGACCCAAGCTTGCCACCATGGCTTCTA
ACTTTACTCAGTTCGTTCTCGTCGACAATGGCGGAACTGGCGACGTGACTGTCGCCCCAAGCAACTTCGC
TAACGGGGTCGCTGAATGGATCAGCTCTAACTCGCGATCACAGGCTTACAAAGTAACCTGTAGCGTTCGT
CAGAGCTCTGCGCAGAATCGCAAATACACCATCAAAGTCGAGGTGCCTAAAGTGGCAACCCAGACTGTTG
GTGGTGAAGAGCTTCCTGTAGCCGGATGGAGATCTTACTTAAATATGGAACTAACCATTCCAATTTTCGC
CACGAATTCCGACTGCGAGCTTATTGTTAAGGCAATGCAAGGTCTCCTAAAAGATGGAAACCCGATTCCC
TCGGCCATCGCGGCCAACTCCGGCATCTACGGAGGTGGAGGTGGATCTGGTGGATCTCCTCCACATATGG
CTTACCCATACGATGTTCCAGATTACGCTCCTCCAAAGCTTGGATCCGAATTCCCGGGTCGACTCGAGTC
TAGAGCGGCCGCCATGCCGATTCAGGCTCCCTCATGGACAGATTTTCTGAACTGTCCCATCTGCTGCAAT
GAATTCGCGGCCAGCCAGCGATGTCCGGTCAGTCTGGGCTGCGGGCACACCATCTGCAAGCTATGCCTGA
CGACCCTCTACAACCGGCAGTGTCCCTTCGATCAGACCGTGATTGTCAGTGACATCGACAATTTGCCCAT
CAACCATGCCTTGCTCCAGTTGGTCAAGGACTCGGAGCTCCTCGAGCTGGCACCACCACCGCCCAGTGTG
CAGAAGCTGGAGCCGGAGCACCTTAAGTGTTACCAACTGGGTCAGCGGTGCATCGAGGAGCTGGCTTTGC
ACTTGAAGTCCTTCCTCAACCTGAACGGAAATGGCAATCTTCTAACTCGACCCATGTTACGGAAACTGGT
TACTCTGGTCAACTGCCAGCTGATGGAGGAGGAGGGACGGGTGAGAGCGCTTCGAGCAGCCAGATCCCTA
GGCGAACGCACAGTCACCGAGCTGATCCTGCAGCACCAAAATCCCCAGCAGTTGAGCTCAAATCTGTGGG
CTGCAGTGCGGACAAGAGGATGCCAGTTCCTTGGACCCGCCATGCAGGAGGAGGTGCTCAAACTGGTGCT
GCTGGCCTTGGAGGAGGGATCAGCGCTTTCGCGCAAAGTGCTGGTCATGTTCGTCGTGCAGCGACTAGAG
CCGAAGTTTCCCCAGGCCTCCAAGACGAGTATCGGACATGTGGTACAGCTGCTCTACCGCGCCAGCTGCT
TCAAGGTGTCCAAGCGGGAGGCGGACTCGTCGTTGATGCAGCTCAAAGAGGAATTCCGTACGTATGACGC
CCTACGCCGGGAGCACGATGCCCAAATCGTTCAGATAGCCACCGAGGCGGGTCTGCGAATTGCACCGGAA
CAATGGTCTTCCCTATTGTATGGCGACGTGATGCATAAAAGCCACATGCAGAGCATCATCGATAAGCTGC
AGACGCCAAGCTCCTTTGCGCAATCAGTCCAGGAATTGGTCATCGCCTTGCAGCGGACCAGCGATCCTGC
GAAGCTATCCAGTTTGCATCATCATCTGAAGTACCTGGCCAATATTGATCCCTGTGCGGAGGTTGCCCCG
TGGTCGGTTTTGGCTGAGGCCTTGGATGCAGTGCGGCATTCGGTCGTTGGACTGGTGAACTTCCTTCAGC
ACCACGGAGTGCGCAAGGCGCAGGACGGCATCAGTGGCGGTGGCAGTGGTGGGACGACCAATAGCAATCC
GAAGTACAAGATCAGCTTATGCAGGGACTTGAATGTGCGGCGGGTGTGTCCCCGAGGTTCTAGCTGTACC
TTTGCCCATTCCCAGGAGGAGGTAGAACGCTATCGTGCACGGAATCGAGGAAAACATATGAAGACACCGT
TGGCGCTGCAGGGACCTCCAGCGGTAGGCGTAGGAGCCATAAAGAAACCACTAGGCGAGCAGGAGGGACC
GCCTCTAGGTAACATGCCACCCATGTTACCTATGTCGCCTATGCATTATATGGGCTCTCCTAGGGGATAT
CTGGATCCCAGCTTGGGACTTTCGCCAGGTGGTGGTCTCCCGCCGTCGCATCACAGTCCCATTACCAGGC
TCATAGTGCCGAGCCGCTACGATTCGCGCTTTAGCGGGTTTGGCGGTGGCACGCCCAGGATTCCTTCGCC
CAGAGAATACCAAGCCAATCCGGTAGCGCCAACGCAACGCAATGCCAACCCACCGAATTTTAGTGTGAAC
AGTAACCTGCACAAGGGCTACATGTTGCCCGCCAGCGGTGGAGATGTCTTCCATCTGGCCAATCCGTGGG
AGCAAGCATACCTGGCACAGCAGCAACATCCTCCACAGCATCCCCAACAGCAGCAGCCACCGTCCAGCAA
GCCGAATCCCAGCCGACCGTTGTCGATTTTACCCGCAACAGCTGATACCTCATTTTTTGAAAAGAAACCG
CCGAATAGTGTTAGCATAGATCTGGACAGGGTCCCGGAGGTCAATGTGGATGCAGTGCCTCTGTTCCGGC
GATCCAACAATAACCACAATAACAACAATAGTAACTCCCACAATAACAACAACAACAATCATGGCTCATC
ACTGCTGTTCTGGAACAATACGGGTAAAGATTCAGCCAACTTTGTACGATCAGACTCCATATTGGATGAC
GATGCGTCCACATTCGATGTGCCCACTGGCTCCTCCATGCTGAGTATCTACGGCCCGATTTGCCCCAAGA
GCAGTACGACCGGCAACTGGAACAACTTTGATCTGGGATATGGCGGCTTCAAGAGTGACAGAAACGATAG
CTTCAATGCCAATAAGCAGCAACAGCCGATGTGGGGCAGGAAACCGCAACTGATGTCGGAAGACAGTTTC
GAGGGCGGCGAAGATAGTGGAATGATGCTGCAGGAAGAGAAGAATGAAGTGGACATCGAAGATCCCGATG
ACAGTGGGATCAAGGTGGACTAGGGGCCCTATTCTATAGTGTCACCTAAATGCTAGAGCTCGCTGATCAG
CCTCGACTGTGCCTTCTAGTTGCCAGCCATCTGTTGTTTGCCCCTCCCCCGTGCCTTCCTTGACCCTGGA
AGGTGCCACTCCCACTGTCCTTTCCTAATAAAATGAGGAAATTGCATCGCATTGTCTGAGTAGGTGTCAT
TCTATTCTGGGGGGTGGGGTGGGGCAGGACAGCAAGGGGGAGGATTGGGAAGACAATAGCAGGCATGCTG
GGGATGCGGTGGGCTCTATGGCTTCTGAGGCGGAAAGAACCAGCTGGGGCTCTAGGGGGTATCCCC
[124 nt withheld, positions 4197-4320]
C
[91 nt withheld, positions 4322-4412]
A
[49 nt withheld, positions 4414-4462]
CCTTTGACGTTGGAGTCCACGTTCTTT
[37 nt withheld, positions 4490-4526]
ACCCTATCTCGGTCTATTCTTTTGATTTATAAGGGATTTTGCCGATTTCGGCCTATTGGTTAAAAAATGA
GCTGATTTAACAAAAATTTAACGCGAATTAATTCTGTGGAATGTGTGTCAGTTAGGGTGTGGAAAGTCCC
CAGGCTCCCCAGCAGGCAGAAGTATGCAAAGCATGCATCTCAATTAGTCAGCAACCAGGTGTGGAAAGTC
CCCAGGCTCCCCAGCAGGCAGAAGTATGCAAAGCATGCATCTCAATTAGTCAGCAACCATAGTCCCGCCC
CTAACTCCGCCCATCCCGCCCCTAACTCCGCCCAGTTCCGCCCATTCTCCGCCCCATGGCTGACTAATTT
TTTTTATTTATGCAGAGGCCGAGGCCGCCTCTGCCTCTGAGCTATTCCAGAAGTAGTGAGGAGGCTTTTT
TGGAGGCCTAGGCTTTTGCAAAAAGCTCCCGGGAGCTTGTATATCCATTTTCGGATCTGATCAAGAGACA
GGATGAGGATCGTTTCGCATGATTGAACAAGATGGATTGCACGCAGGTTCTCCGGCCGCTTGGGTGGAGA
GGCTATTCGGCTATGACTGGGCACAACAGACAATCGGCTGCTCTGATGCCGCCGTGTTCCGGCTGTCAGC
GCAGGGGCGCCCGGTTCTTTTTGTCAAGACCGACCTGTCCGGTGCCCTGAATGAACTGCAGGACGAGGCA
GCGCGGCTATCGTGGCTGGCCACGACGGGCGTTCCTTGCGCAGCTGTGCTCGACGTTGTCACTGAAGCGG
GAAGGGACTGGCTGCTATTGGGCGAAGTGCCGGGGCAGGATCTCCTGTCATCTCACCTTGCTCCTGCCGA
GAAAGTATCCATCATGGCTGATGCAATGCGGCGGCTGCATACGCTTGATCCGGCTACCTGCCCATTCGAC
CACCAAGCGAAACATCGCATCGAGCGAGCACGTACTCGGATGGAAGCCGGTCTTGTCGATCAGGATGATC
TGGACGAAGAGCATCAGGGGCTCGCGCCAGCCGAACTGTTCGCCAGGCTCAAGGCGCGCATGCCCGACGG
CGAGGATCTCGTCGTGACCCATGGCGATGCCTGCTTGCCGAATATCATGGTGGAAAATGGCCGCTTTTCT
GGATTCATCGACTGTGGCCGGCTGGGTGTGGCGGACCGCTATCAGGACATAGCGTTGGCTACCCGTGATA
TTGCTGAAGAGCTTGGCGGCGAATGGGCTGACCGCTTCCTCGTGCTTTACGGTATCGCCGCTCCCGATTC
GCAGCGCATCGCCTTCTATCGCCTTCTTGACGAGTTCTTCTGAGCGGGACTCTGGGGTTCGAAATGACCG
ACCAAGCGACGCCCAACCTGCCATCACGAGATTTCGATTCCACCGCCGCCTTCTATGAAAGGTTGGGCTT
CGGAATCGTTTTCCGGGACGCCGGCTGGATGATCCTCCAGCGCGGGGATCTCATGCTGGAGTTCTTCGCC
CACCCCAACTTGTTTATTGCAGCTTATAATGGTTACAAATAAAGCAATAGCATCACAAATTTCACAAATA
AAGCATTTTTTTCACTGCATTCTAGTTGTGGTTTGTCCAAACTCATCAATGTATCTTATCATGTCTGTAT
ACCGTCGACCTCTAGCTAGAGCTTGGCGTAATCATGGTCATAGCTGTTTCCTGTGTGAAATTGTTATCCG
CTCACAATTCCACACAACATACGAGCCGGAAGCATAAAGTGTAAAGCCTGGGGTGCCTAATGAGTGAGCT
AACTCACATTAATTGCGTTGCGCTCACTGCCCGCTTTCCAGTCGGGAAACCTGTCGTGCCAGCTGCATTA
ATGAATCGGCCAACGCGCGGGGAGAGGCGGTTTGCGTATTGGGCGCTCTTCCGCTTCCTCGCTCACTGAC
TCGCTGCGCTCGGTCGTTCGGCTGCGGCGAGCGGTATCAGCTCACTCAAAGGCGGTAATACGGTTATCCA
CAGAATCAGGGGATAACGCAGGAAAGAACATGTGAGCAAAAGGCCAGCAAAAGGCCAGGAACCGTAAAAA
GGCCGCGTTGCTGGCGTTTTTCCATAGGCTCCGCCCCCCTGACGAGCATCACAAAAATCGACGCTCAAGT
CAGAGGTGGCGAAACCCGACAGGACTATAAAGATACCAGGCGTTTCCCCCTGGAAGCTCCCTCGTGCGCT
CTCCTGTTCCGACCCTGCCGCTTACCGGATACCTGTCCGCCTTTCTCCCTTCGGGAAGCGTGGCGCTTTC
TCATAGCTCACGCTGTAGGTATCTCAGTTCGGTGTAGGTCGTTCGCTCCAAGCTGGGCTGTGTGCACGAA
CCCCCCGTTCAGCCCGACCGCTGCGCCTTATCCGGTAACTATCGTCTTGAGTCCAACCCGGTAAGACACG
ACTTATCGCCACTGGCAGCAGCCACTGGTAACAGGATTAGCAGAGCGAGGTATGTAGGCGGTGCTACAGA
GTTCTTGAAGTGGTGGCCTAACTACGGCTACACTAGAAGAACAGTATTTGGTATCTGCGCTCTGCTGAAG
CCAGTTACCTTCGGAAAAAGAGTTGGTAGCTCTTGATCCGGCAAACAAACCACCGCTGGTAGCGGTTTTT
TTGTTTGCAAGCAGCAGATTACGCGCAGAAAAAAAGGATCTCAAGAAGATCCTTTGATCTTTTCTACGGG
GTCTGACGCTCAGTGGAACGAAAACTCACGTTAAGGGATTTTGGTCATGAGATTATCAAAAAGGATCTTC
ACCTAGATCCTTTTAAATTAAAAATGAAGTTTTAAATCAATCTAAAGTATATATGAGTAAACTTGGTCTG
ACAGTTACCAATGCTTAATCAGTGAGGCACCTATCTCAGCGATCTGTCTATTTCGTTCATCCATAGTTGC
CTGACTCCCCGTCGTGTAGATAACTACGATACGGGAGGGCTTACCATCTGGCCCCAGTGCTGCAATGATA
CCGCGAGACCCACGCTCACCGGCTCCAGATTTATCAGCAATAAACCAGCCAGCCGGAAGGGCCGAGCGCA
GAAGTGGTCCTGCAACTTTATCCGCCTCCATCCAGTCTATTAATTGTTGCCGGGAAGCTAGAGTAAGTAG
TTCGCCAGTTAATAGTTTGCGCAACGTTGTTGCCATTGCTACAGGCATCGTGGTGTCACGCTCGTCGTTT
GGTATGGCTTCATTCAGCTCCGGTTCCCAACGATCAAGGCGAGTTACATGATCCCCCATGTTGTGCAAAA
AAGCGGTTAGCTCCTTCGGTCCTCCGATCGTTGTCAGAAGTAAGTTGGCCGCAGTGTTATCACTCATGGT
TATGGCAGCACTGCATAATTCTCTTACTGTCATGCCATCCGTAAGATGCTTTTCTGTGACTGGTGAGTAC
TCAACCAAGTCATTCTGAGAATAGTGTATGCGGCGACCGAGTTGCTCTTGCCCGGCGTCAATACGGGATA
ATACCGCGCCACATAGCAGAACTTTAAAAGTGCTCATCATTGGAAAACGTTCTTCGGGGCGAAAACTCTC
AAGGATCTTACCGCTGTTGAGATCCAGTTCGATGTAACCCACTCGTGCACCCAACTGATCTTCAGCATCT
TTTACTTTCACCAGCGTTTCTGGGTGAGCAAAAACAGGAAGGCAAAATGCCGCAAAAAAGGGAATAAGGG
CGACACGGAAATGTTGAATACTCATACTCTTCCTTTTTCAATATTATTGAAGCATTTATCAGGGTTATTG
TCTCATGAGCGGATACATATTTGAATGTATTTAGAAAAATAAACAAATAGGGGTTCCGCGCACATTTCCC
CGAAAAGTGCCACCTGACGTC
Features (pLannotate 1.2.2; 23 found; start..end, strand, type, name):
     28..80      -  misc_feature   bom (fragment): basis of mobility region from pBR322
    235..614     +  enhancer       CMV enhancer: human cytomegalovirus immediate early enhancer
    615..818     +  promoter       CMV promoter: human cytomegalovirus (CMV) immediate early promoter
    814..847     +  LTR            5' LTR (truncated) (fragment): truncated 5' long terminal repeat (LTR) from HIV-1
    863..881     +  promoter       T7 promoter: promoter for bacteriophage T7 RNA polymerase
    904..1290    +  CDS            MS2: bacteriophage MS2 coat protein binds to a specific stem-loop structure in the viral RNA (Peabody, 1993)
   1333..1359    +  CDS            3xHA (fragment): three tandem HA epitope tags
   1414..2952    +  CDS            Rc3h1 (fragment): RC3H1_MOUSE - Also known as Gm551, Kiaa2025. Experimental evidence at protein level: Swiss-Prot protein existence level 1. Post-transcriptional repressor of mRNAs containing a conserved stem loop motif, called constitutive decay element (CDE), which is often located in the 3'-UTR, as in HMGXB3, ICOS, IER3, NFKBID, NFKBIZ, PPP1R10, TNF, TNFRSF4 and in many more mRNAs (PubMed:23663784, PubMed:25026077, PubMed:18172933). Cleaves translationally inactive mRNAs harboring a stem-loop (SL), often located in their 3'-UTRs, during the early phase of inflammation in a helicase UPF1-independent manner (P
   3883..3901    -  promoter       SP6 promoter: promoter for bacteriophage SP6 RNA polymerase
   3927..4151    +  polyA_signal   bGH poly(A) signal: bovine growth hormone polyadenylation signal
   4155..4176    +  promoter       SV40 promoter (fragment): SV40 enhancer and early promoter
   4197..4625    +  rep_origin     f1 ori (sequence partly withheld): f1 bacteriophage origin of replication; arrow indicates direction of (+) strand synthesis
   4639..4968    +  promoter       SV40 promoter: SV40 enhancer and early promoter
   5035..5826    +  CDS            neo: KKA2_KLEPN - Also known as kan, nptII. Experimental evidence at protein level: Swiss-Prot protein existence level 1. Resistance to kanamycin, neomycin, paromomycin, ribostamycin, butirosin and gentamicin B. From Klebsiella pneumoniae.
   5850..6008    +  CDS            ble (fragment): BLE_KLEPN - Experimental evidence at protein level: Swiss-Prot protein existence level 1. Binding protein with a strong affinity to the bleomycin family of antibiotics. Binds to CL990; an antimitotic-antibiotic compound. From Klebsiella pneumoniae.
   6003..6124    +  polyA_signal   SV40 poly(A) signal: SV40 polyadenylation signal
   6197..6213    -  protein_bind   lac operator: The lac repressor binds to the lac operator to inhibit transcription in E. coli. This inhibition can be relieved by adding lactose or isopropyl-β-D-thiogalactopyranoside (IPTG). lac repressor encoded by lacI
   6221..6251    -  promoter       lac promoter: promoter for the E. coli lac operon
   6266..6287    -  protein_bind   CAP binding site: CAP binding activates transcription in the presence of cAMP. E. coli catabolite activator protein
   6300..6392    -  CDS            lacI (fragment): lac repressor; lacI; The lac repressor binds to the lac operator to inhibit transcription in E. coli. This inhibition can be relieved by adding lactose or isopropyl-β-D-thiogalactopyranoside (IPTG).
   6575..7160    -  rep_origin     ori: high-copy-number ColE1/pMB1/pBR322/pUC origin of replication
   7331..8191    -  CDS            AmpR: β-lactamase; bla; confers resistance to ampicillin, carbenicillin, and related antibiotics
   8192..8296    -  promoter       AmpR promoter: bla
