[The description below was written by a language model from this plasmid's Addgene catalogue record and pLannotate feature annotations shown in this document.]
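Description:
pcDNA3.1-MS2-HA-DmRoquin-ILLVtoEEEE_AE is a mammalian expression plasmid of about 8.3 kb. The catalogue lists its backbone as unknown, but the name and annotated features are consistent with a pcDNA3.1-type vector. It is propagated in E. coli through a high-copy ColE1/pUC-type origin and selected with ampicillin via the β-lactamase gene. An f1 origin is also present. An SV40 early promoter drives a neomycin/kanamycin phosphotransferase gene followed by an SV40 polyadenylation signal, which would allow G418 selection in mammalian cells. Short annotated fragments such as the truncated HIV-1 LTR, ble, lacI and bom are partial matches typical of backbone remnants rather than functional units.

The expression cassette uses the human CMV immediate-early enhancer and promoter, with a T7 promoter just upstream of the coding region and a bovine growth hormone polyadenylation signal downstream. The open reading frame begins with the bacteriophage MS2 coat protein, followed by an HA epitope tag, then Drosophila melanogaster Roquin (roq, taken from isoform C). The annotation tool labels part of this insert as mouse Rc3h1, which reflects homology to the mammalian Roquin orthologue and not a murine insert. The "ILLVtoEEEE" designation indicates that four hydrophobic residues (I, L, L, V) are replaced by glutamates, but the record does not give their positions.

The MS2 coat protein binds a specific RNA stem-loop, so the fusion can be tethered to reporter mRNAs carrying MS2 binding sites, with HA allowing detection or immunoprecipitation. The associated publication concerns a CAF40-binding motif that recruits the CCR4-NOT complex to Roquin targets, which suggests the mutant was made to test that interaction, though the record does not state this explicitly.
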