Addgene plasmid #148610: pcDNA3.1-MS2-HA-DmRoquin-ILLVtoEEEE_AE
Purpose: Mammalian Expression of DmRoquin-ILLVtoEEEE
Depositing lab: Elisa Izaurralde. Depositing organization: Max Planck Institute for Developmental Biology. Publication: A CAF40-binding motif facilitates recruitment of the CCR4-NOT complex to mRNAs targeted by Drosophila Roquin. Sgromo A, Raisch T, Bawankar P, Bhandari D, Chen Y, Kuzuoglu-Ozturk D, Weichenrieder O, Izaurralde E. Nat Commun. 2017 Feb 6;8:14307. doi: 10.1038/ncomms14307. PubMed 28165457.
Backbone
  Vector backbone: Unknown
  Vector type: Mammalian Expression
Growth in bacteria
  Bacterial resistance: Ampicillin, 100 μg/mL
  Growth temperature: 37°C
  Growth strain: DH5alpha
  Copy number: High Copy
Gene/Insert
  Gene/Insert name: DmRoquin-ILLVtoEEEE
  Species: D. melanogaster (fly)
  Entrez Gene: roq (a.k.a. CG16807, Dmel\CG16807, NEST:bs21b12)
  Cloning method: Unknown
Terms and licenses: Academic/Nonprofit Terms; Industry Terms: Not Available to Industry
Depositor comments: ORF extracted from isoform C NCBI:NM_001275011.1 Plasmids from this collection were made available to the research community and donated after the lab closed. Please note that the sequence provided by the depositing laboratory may be theoretical/predicted or based on Sanger sequencing results. There may be discrepancies between sequencing results obtained by Addgene and the depositor sequence. If an Addgene verified sequence is not available, please contact before placing your order to request that our lab fully sequence the plasmid.
How to cite: pcDNA3.1-MS2-HA-DmRoquin-ILLVtoEEEE_AE was a gift from Elisa Izaurralde (Addgene plasmid # 148610 ; http://n2t.net/addgene:148610 ; RRID:Addgene_148610)
